>Addgene plasmid #49717 | pVRb25_up4311 | depositor full sequence | sequence record 74514 | pVRb25_up4311 sequence 4327 bps
CAGTACAAAATTTTTTAGATGCGTCGAGGAACTCAAACTGCGCCATTATCGTCTAGCTAACAGAGGTTCT
GCTTGGGAGGGGATCCTGTCAATTTCCGCGATAGAGGAGGTAAAGATGAGCAAAGGAGAAGAACTTTTCA
CTGGAGTTGTCCCAATTCTTGTTGAATTAGATGGTGATGTTAATGGGCACAAATTTTCTGTCCGTGGAGA
GGGTGAAGGTGATGCTACAAACGGAAAACTCACCCTTAAATTTATTTGCACTACTGGAAAACTACCTGTT
CCGTGGCCAACACTTGTCACTACTCTGACCTATGGTGTTCAATGCTTTTCCCGTTATCCGGATCACATGA
AACGGCATGACTTTTTCAAGAGTGCCATGCCCGAAGGTTATGTACAGGAACGCACTATATCTTTCAAAGA
TGACGGGACCTACAAGACGCGTGCTGAAGTCAAGTTTGAAGGTGATACCCTTGTTAATCGTATCGAGTTA
AAGGGTATTGATTTTAAAGAAGATGGAAACATTCTTGGACACAAACTCGAGTACAACTTTAACTCACACA
ATGTATACATCACGGCAGACAAACAAAAGAATGGAATCAAAGCTAACTTCAAAATTCGCCACAACGTTGA
AGATGGTTCCGTTCAACTAGCAGACCATTATCAACAAAATACTCCAATTGGCGATGGCCCTGTCCTTTTA
CCAGACAACCATTACCTGTCGACACAATCTGTCCTTTCGAAAGATCCCAACGAAAAGCGTGACCACATGG
TCCTTCTTGAGTTTGTAACTGCTGCTGGGATTACACATGGCATGGATGAGCTCTACAAATAATAAATGTC
CAGACCTGCAGGCATGCAAGCCTCTAGAGGCATCAAATAAAACGAAAGGCTCAGTCGAAAGACTGGGCCT
TTCGTTTTATCTGTTGTTTGTCGGTGAACGCTCTCCTGAGTAGGACAAATCCGCCGCCCTAGACCTAGGG
TACGGGTTTTGCTGCCCGCAAACGGGCTGTTCTGGTGTTGCTAGTTTGTTATCAGAATCGCAGATCCGGC
TTCAGGTTTGCCGGCTGAAAGCGCTATTTCTTCCAGAATTGCCATGATTTTTTCCCCACGGGAGGCGTCA
CTGGCTCCCGTGTTGTCGGCAGCTTTGATTCGATAAGCAGCATCGCCTGTTTCAGGCTGTCTATGTGTGA
CTGTTGAGCTGTAACAAGTTGTCTCAGGTGTTCAATTTCATGTTCTAGTTGCTTTGTTTTACTGGTTTCA
CCTGTTCTATTAGGTGTTACATGCTGTTCATCTGTTACATTGTCGATCTGTTCATGGTGAACAGCTTTAA
ATGCACCAAAAACTCGTAAAAGCTCTGATGTATCTATCTTTTTTACACCGTTTTCATCTGTGCATATGGA
CAGTTTTCCCTTTGATATCTAACGGTGAACAGTTGTTCTACTTTTGTTTGTTAGTCTTGATGCTTCACTG
ATAGATACAAGAGCCATAAGAACCTCAGATCCTTCCGTATTTAGCCAGTATGTTCTCTAGTGTGGTTCGT
TGTTTTTGCGTGAGCCATGAGAACGAACCATTGAGATCATGCTTACTTTGCATGTCACTCAAAAATTTTG
CCTCAAAACTGGTGAGCTGAATTTTTGCAGTTAAAGCATCGTGTAGTGTTTTTCTTAGTCCGTTACGTAG
GTAGGAATCTGATGTAATGGTTGTTGGTATTTTGTCACCATTCATTTTTATCTGGTTGTTCTCAAGTTCG
GTTACGAGATCCATTTGTCTATCTAGTTCAACTTGGAAAATCAACGTATCAGTCGGGCGGCCTCGCTTAT
CAACCACCAATTTCATATTGCTGTAAGTGTTTAAATCTTTACTTATTGGTTTCAAAACCCATTGGTTAAG
CCTTTTAAACTCATGGTAGTTATTTTCAAGCATTAACATGAACTTAAATTCATCAAGGCTAATCTCTATA
TTTGCCTTGTGAGTTTTCTTTTGTGTTAGTTCTTTTAATAACCACTCATAAATCCTCATAGAGTATTTGT
TTTCAAAAGACTTAACATGTTCCAGATTATATTTTATGAATTTTTTTAACTGGAAAAGATAAGGCAATAT
CTCTTCACTAAAAACTAATTCTAATTTTTCGCTTGAGAACTTGGCATAGTTTGTCCACTGGAAAATCTCA
AAGCCTTTAACCAAAGGATTCCTGATTTCCACAGTTCTCGTCATCAGCTCTCTGGTTGCTTTAGCTAATA
CACCATAAGCATTTTCCCTACTGATGTTCATCATCTGAGCGTATTGGTTATAAGTGAACGATACCGTCCG
TTCTTTCCTTGTAGGGTTTTCAATCGTGGGGTTGAGTAGTGCCACACAGCATAAAATTAGCTTGGTTTCA
TGCTCCGTTAAGTCATAGCGACTAATCGCTAGTTCATTTGCTTTGAAAACAACTAATTCAGACATACATC
TCAATTGGTCTAGGTGATTTTAATCACTATACCAATTGAGATGGGCTAGTCAATGATAATTACTAGTCCT
TTTCCTTTGAGTTGTGGGTATCTGTAAATTCTGCTAGACCTTTGCTGGAAAACTTGTAAATTCTGCTAGA
CCCTCTGTAAATTCCGCTAGACCTTTGTGTGTTTTTTTTGTTTATATTCAAGTGGTTATAATTTATAGAA
TAAAGAAAGAATAAAAAAAGATAAAAAGAATAGATCCCAGCCCTGTGTATAACTCACTACTTTAGTCAGT
TCCGCAGTATTACAAAAGGATGTCGCAAACGCTGTTTGCTCCTCTACAAAACAGACCTTAAAACCCTAAA
GGCTTAAGTAGCACCCTCGCAAGCTCGGGCAAATCGCTGAATATTCCTTTTGTCTCCGACCATCAGGCAC
CTGAGTCGCTGTCTTTTTCGTGACATTCAGTTCGCTGCGCTCACGGCTCTGGCAGTGAATGGGGGTAAAT
GGCACTACAGGCGCCTTTTATGGATTCATGCAAGGAAACTACCCATAATACAAGAAAAGCCCGTCACGGG
CTTCTCAGGGCGTTTTATGGCGGGTCTGCTATGTGGTGCTATCTGACTTTTTGCTGTTCAGCAGTTCCTG
CCCTCTGATTTTCCAGTCTGACCACTTCGGATTATCCCGTGACAGGTCATTCAGACTGGCTAATGCACCC
AGTAAGGCAGCGGTATCATCAACAGGCTTACCCGTCTTACTGTCCCTAGTGCTTGGATTCTCACCAATAA
AAAACGCCCGGCGGCAACCGAGCGTTCTGAACAAATCCAGATGGAGTTCTGAGGTCATTACTGGATCTAT
CAACAGGAGTCCAAGCGAGCTCTCGAACCCCAGAGTCCCGCTCAGAAGAACTCGTCAAGAAGGCGATAGA
AGGCGATGCGCTGCGAATCGGGAGCGGCGATACCGTAAAGCACGAGGAAGCGGTCAGCCCATTCGCCGCC
AAGCTCTTCAGCAATATCACGGGTAGCCAACGCTATGTCCTGATAGCGGTCCGCCACACCCAGCCGGCCA
CAGTCGATGAATCCAGAAAAGCGGCCATTTTCCACCATGATATTCGGCAAGCAGGCATCGCCATGGGTCA
CGACGAGATCCTCGCCGTCGGGCATGCGCGCCTTGAGCCTGGCGAACAGTTCGGCTGGCGCGAGCCCCTG
ATGCTCTTCGTCCAGATCATCCTGATCGACAAGACCGGCTTCCATCCGAGTACGTGCTCGCTCGATGCGA
TGTTTCGCTTGGTGGTCGAATGGGCAGGTAGCCGGATCAAGCGTATGCAGCCGCCGCATTGCATCAGCCA
TGATGGATACTTTCTCGGCAGGAGCAAGGTGAGATGACAGGAGATCCTGCCCCGGCACTTCGCCCAATAG
CAGCCAGTCCCTTCCCGCTTCAGTGACAACGTCGAGCACAGCTGCGCAAGGAACGCCCGTCGTGGCCAGC
CACGATAGCCGCGCTGCCTCGTCCTGCAGTTCATTCAGGGCACCGGACAGGTCGGTCTTGACAAAAAGAA
CCGGGCGCCCCTGCGCTGACAGCCGGAACACGGCGGCATCAGAGCAGCCGATTGTCTGTTGTGCCCAGTC
ATAGCCGAATAGCCTCTCCACCCAAGCGGCCGGAGAACCTGCGTGCAATCCATCTTGTTCAATCATGCGA
AACGATCCTCATCCTGTCTCTTGATCAGATCTTGATCCCCTGCGCCATCAGATCCTTGGCGGCAAGAAAG
CCATCCAGTTTACTTTGCAGGGCTTCCCAACCTTACCAGAGGGCGCCCCAGCTGGCAATTCCGACGTCTA
AGAAACCATTATTATCATGACATTAACCTATAAAAATAGGCGTATCACGAGGCCCTT
Features (pLannotate 1.2.2; 8 found; start..end, strand, type, name):
    116..829     +  CDS            Superfolder GFP: Superfolder GFP is a basic (constitutively fluorescent) green fluorescent protein published in 2005, derived from Aequorea victoria. It is reported to be a very rapidly-maturing weak dimer.
    843..861     +  misc_feature   MCS (fragment): pUC18/19 multiple cloning site
    874..960     +  terminator     rrnB T1 terminator: Escherichia coli rrnB; transcription terminator T1 from the E. coli rrnB gene
   1495..2445    -  CDS            Rep101: RepA protein needed for replication with the pSC101 origin; rep101
   2493..2715    -  rep_origin     pSC101 ori: low-copy replication origin that requires the Rep101 protein
   3207..3301    -  terminator     lambda t0 terminator: transcription terminator from phage lambda
   3335..4126    -  CDS            neo: KKA2_KLEPN - Also known as kan, nptII. Experimental evidence at protein level: Swiss-Prot protein existence level 1. Resistance to kanamycin, neomycin, paromomycin, ribostamycin, butirosin and gentamicin B. From Klebsiella pneumoniae.
   4158..4277    -  CDS            tnpA (fragment): TN5P_ECOLX - Also known as tnp. Experimental evidence at protein level: Swiss-Prot protein existence level 1. Mediates transposition of transposon Tn5 by a 'cut and paste' mechanism. First, the monomeric transposase binds the 19 bp inverted DNA repeats flanking the transposon. Then, dimerization of the DNA- bound transposase creates a synaptic DNA complex. After nicking of the first DNA strand, excision of the transposon proceeds through a series of intermediates. The transposase then mediates the insertion of the transposon at a new site by strand transfer. The activity of the wild- type tran
