[The description below was written by a language model from this plasmid's Addgene catalogue record and pLannotate feature annotations shown in this document.]
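Description:
pVRb25_up4311 is a low-copy bacterial reporter plasmid of 4,327 bp built on the pVRb backbone and classed as a bacterial expression and synthetic biology vector. It replicates through the pSC101 origin together with the Rep101 (RepA) protein that this origin requires, which accounts for the low copy number. Selection is by kanamycin, conferred by the neo/nptII aminoglycoside phosphotransferase gene. This gene is followed by a lambda t0 terminator. A short annotated fragment of the Tn5 transposase lies next to it and is most likely residual sequence carried over from the Tn5 source of the resistance cassette, not a functional element.

The payload is a superfolder GFP coding sequence (sfgfp, derived from Aequorea victoria), a rapidly maturing green fluorescent protein. According to the catalogue entry it is driven by the promoter Pecf25_up4311. The promoter is not annotated in the feature table, but presumably lies in the short region upstream of the sfGFP open reading frame. A small multiple cloning site remnant and the E. coli rrnB T1 terminator follow the reporter and close the transcription unit.

The promoter name and the associated publication, which mapped crosstalk among sigma factors, anti-sigma factors and their promoters, suggest that this is an extracytoplasmic function (ECF) sigma-dependent promoter. The plasmid would then serve as a fluorescent readout of promoter activity when a cognate or non-cognate sigma factor is supplied from another construct. Such measurements support testing the orthogonality of sigma/promoter pairs and building genetic switches. The record does not itself state which sigma factor activates this promoter.
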