Addgene plasmid #49717: pVRb25_up4311
Depositing lab: Christopher Voigt. Depositing organization: University of California, San Francisco (UCSF). Publication: Design of orthogonal genetic switches based on a crosstalk map of sigmas, anti-sigmas, and promoters. Rhodius VA, Segall-Shapiro TH, Sharon BD, Ghodasara A, Orlova E, Tabakh H, Burkhardt DH, Clancy K, Peterson TC, Gross CA, Voigt CA. Mol Syst Biol. 2013 Oct 29;9:702. doi: 10.1038/msb.2013.58. PubMed 24169405.
Backbone
  Vector backbone: pVRb
  Vector type: Bacterial Expression, Synthetic Biology
Growth in bacteria
  Bacterial resistance: Kanamycin, 50 μg/mL
  Growth temperature: 37°C
  Growth strain: DH10B
  Copy number: Low Copy
Gene/Insert
  Gene/Insert name: sfgfp
  Species: Aequorea victoria
  Promoter: Pecf25_up4311
  Cloning method: Ligation Independent Cloning
  Sequencing primers: 5′ tggcaattccgacgtctaag; 3′ cgttcaccgacaaacaacag
Terms and licenses: Academic/Nonprofit Terms; Industry Terms: Not Available to Industry
How to cite: pVRb25_up4311 was a gift from Christopher Voigt (Addgene plasmid # 49717 ; http://n2t.net/addgene:49717 ; RRID:Addgene_49717)
