>Addgene plasmid #49717 | pVRb25_up4311 | depositor partial sequence | sequence record 74112 | pECF promoter
CAGTACAAAATTTTTTAGATGCGTCGAGGAACTCAAACTGCGCCATTATCGTCTAGCTAACAGAGGTTCT
GCTTGGGAGG
