>Addgene plasmid #49717 | pVRb25_up4311 | depositor partial sequence | sequence record 74113 | pVRb backbone
GGATCCTGTCAATTTCCGCGATAGAGGAGGTAAAGATGAGCAAAGGAGAAGAACTTTTCACTGGAGTTGT
CCCAATTCTTGTTGAATTAGATGGTGATGTTAATGGGCACAAATTTTCTGTCCGTGGAGAGGGTGAAGGT
GATGCTACAAACGGAAAACTCACCCTTAAATTTATTTGCACTACTGGAAAACTACCTGTTCCGTGGCCAA
CACTTGTCACTACTCTGACCTATGGTGTTCAATGCTTTTCCCGTTATCCGGATCACATGAAACGGCATGA
CTTTTTCAAGAGTGCCATGCCCGAAGGTTATGTACAGGAACGCACTATATCTTTCAAAGATGACGGGACC
TACAAGACGCGTGCTGAAGTCAAGTTTGAAGGTGATACCCTTGTTAATCGTATCGAGTTAAAGGGTATTG
ATTTTAAAGAAGATGGAAACATTCTTGGACACAAACTCGAGTACAACTTTAACTCACACAATGTATACAT
CACGGCAGACAAACAAAAGAATGGAATCAAAGCTAACTTCAAAATTCGCCACAACGTTGAAGATGGTTCC
GTTCAACTAGCAGACCATTATCAACAAAATACTCCAATTGGCGATGGCCCTGTCCTTTTACCAGACAACC
ATTACCTGTCGACACAATCTGTCCTTTCGAAAGATCCCAACGAAAAGCGTGACCACATGGTCCTTCTTGA
GTTTGTAACTGCTGCTGGGATTACACATGGCATGGATGAGCTCTACAAATAATAAATGTCCAGACCTGCA
GGCATGCAAGCCTCTAGAGGCATCAAATAAAACGAAAGGCTCAGTCGAAAGACTGGGCCTTTCGTTTTAT
CTGTTGTTTGTCGGTGAACGCTCTCCTGAGTAGGACAAATCCGCCGCCCTAGACCTAGGGTACGGGTTTT
GCTGCCCGCAAACGGGCTGTTCTGGTGTTGCTAGTTTGTTATCAGAATCGCAGATCCGGCTTCAGGTTTG
CCGGCTGAAAGCGCTATTTCTTCCAGAATTGCCATGATTTTTTCCCCACGGGAGGCGTCACTGGCTCCCG
TGTTGTCGGCAGCTTTGATTCGATAAGCAGCATCGCCTGTTTCAGGCTGTCTATGTGTGACTGTTGAGCT
GTAACAAGTTGTCTCAGGTGTTCAATTTCATGTTCTAGTTGCTTTGTTTTACTGGTTTCACCTGTTCTAT
TAGGTGTTACATGCTGTTCATCTGTTACATTGTCGATCTGTTCATGGTGAACAGCTTTAAATGCACCAAA
AACTCGTAAAAGCTCTGATGTATCTATCTTTTTTACACCGTTTTCATCTGTGCATATGGACAGTTTTCCC
TTTGATATCTAACGGTGAACAGTTGTTCTACTTTTGTTTGTTAGTCTTGATGCTTCACTGATAGATACAA
GAGCCATAAGAACCTCAGATCCTTCCGTATTTAGCCAGTATGTTCTCTAGTGTGGTTCGTTGTTTTTGCG
TGAGCCATGAGAACGAACCATTGAGATCATGCTTACTTTGCATGTCACTCAAAAATTTTGCCTCAAAACT
GGTGAGCTGAATTTTTGCAGTTAAAGCATCGTGTAGTGTTTTTCTTAGTCCGTTACGTAGGTAGGAATCT
GATGTAATGGTTGTTGGTATTTTGTCACCATTCATTTTTATCTGGTTGTTCTCAAGTTCGGTTACGAGAT
CCATTTGTCTATCTAGTTCAACTTGGAAAATCAACGTATCAGTCGGGCGGCCTCGCTTATCAACCACCAA
TTTCATATTGCTGTAAGTGTTTAAATCTTTACTTATTGGTTTCAAAACCCATTGGTTAAGCCTTTTAAAC
TCATGGTAGTTATTTTCAAGCATTAACATGAACTTAAATTCATCAAGGCTAATCTCTATATTTGCCTTGT
GAGTTTTCTTTTGTGTTAGTTCTTTTAATAACCACTCATAAATCCTCATAGAGTATTTGTTTTCAAAAGA
CTTAACATGTTCCAGATTATATTTTATGAATTTTTTTAACTGGAAAAGATAAGGCAATATCTCTTCACTA
AAAACTAATTCTAATTTTTCGCTTGAGAACTTGGCATAGTTTGTCCACTGGAAAATCTCAAAGCCTTTAA
CCAAAGGATTCCTGATTTCCACAGTTCTCGTCATCAGCTCTCTGGTTGCTTTAGCTAATACACCATAAGC
ATTTTCCCTACTGATGTTCATCATCTGAGCGTATTGGTTATAAGTGAACGATACCGTCCGTTCTTTCCTT
GTAGGGTTTTCAATCGTGGGGTTGAGTAGTGCCACACAGCATAAAATTAGCTTGGTTTCATGCTCCGTTA
AGTCATAGCGACTAATCGCTAGTTCATTTGCTTTGAAAACAACTAATTCAGACATACATCTCAATTGGTC
TAGGTGATTTTAATCACTATACCAATTGAGATGGGCTAGTCAATGATAATTACTAGTCCTTTTCCTTTGA
GTTGTGGGTATCTGTAAATTCTGCTAGACCTTTGCTGGAAAACTTGTAAATTCTGCTAGACCCTCTGTAA
ATTCCGCTAGACCTTTGTGTGTTTTTTTTGTTTATATTCAAGTGGTTATAATTTATAGAATAAAGAAAGA
ATAAAAAAAGATAAAAAGAATAGATCCCAGCCCTGTGTATAACTCACTACTTTAGTCAGTTCCGCAGTAT
TACAAAAGGATGTCGCAAACGCTGTTTGCTCCTCTACAAAACAGACCTTAAAACCCTAAAGGCTTAAGTA
GCACCCTCGCAAGCTCGGGCAAATCGCTGAATATTCCTTTTGTCTCCGACCATCAGGCACCTGAGTCGCT
GTCTTTTTCGTGACATTCAGTTCGCTGCGCTCACGGCTCTGGCAGTGAATGGGGGTAAATGGCACTACAG
GCGCCTTTTATGGATTCATGCAAGGAAACTACCCATAATACAAGAAAAGCCCGTCACGGGCTTCTCAGGG
CGTTTTATGGCGGGTCTGCTATGTGGTGCTATCTGACTTTTTGCTGTTCAGCAGTTCCTGCCCTCTGATT
TTCCAGTCTGACCACTTCGGATTATCCCGTGACAGGTCATTCAGACTGGCTAATGCACCCAGTAAGGCAG
CGGTATCATCAACAGGCTTACCCGTCTTACTGTCCCTAGTGCTTGGATTCTCACCAATAAAAAACGCCCG
GCGGCAACCGAGCGTTCTGAACAAATCCAGATGGAGTTCTGAGGTCATTACTGGATCTATCAACAGGAGT
CCAAGCGAGCTCTCGAACCCCAGAGTCCCGCTCAGAAGAACTCGTCAAGAAGGCGATAGAAGGCGATGCG
CTGCGAATCGGGAGCGGCGATACCGTAAAGCACGAGGAAGCGGTCAGCCCATTCGCCGCCAAGCTCTTCA
GCAATATCACGGGTAGCCAACGCTATGTCCTGATAGCGGTCCGCCACACCCAGCCGGCCACAGTCGATGA
ATCCAGAAAAGCGGCCATTTTCCACCATGATATTCGGCAAGCAGGCATCGCCATGGGTCACGACGAGATC
CTCGCCGTCGGGCATGCGCGCCTTGAGCCTGGCGAACAGTTCGGCTGGCGCGAGCCCCTGATGCTCTTCG
TCCAGATCATCCTGATCGACAAGACCGGCTTCCATCCGAGTACGTGCTCGCTCGATGCGATGTTTCGCTT
GGTGGTCGAATGGGCAGGTAGCCGGATCAAGCGTATGCAGCCGCCGCATTGCATCAGCCATGATGGATAC
TTTCTCGGCAGGAGCAAGGTGAGATGACAGGAGATCCTGCCCCGGCACTTCGCCCAATAGCAGCCAGTCC
CTTCCCGCTTCAGTGACAACGTCGAGCACAGCTGCGCAAGGAACGCCCGTCGTGGCCAGCCACGATAGCC
GCGCTGCCTCGTCCTGCAGTTCATTCAGGGCACCGGACAGGTCGGTCTTGACAAAAAGAACCGGGCGCCC
CTGCGCTGACAGCCGGAACACGGCGGCATCAGAGCAGCCGATTGTCTGTTGTGCCCAGTCATAGCCGAAT
AGCCTCTCCACCCAAGCGGCCGGAGAACCTGCGTGCAATCCATCTTGTTCAATCATGCGAAACGATCCTC
ATCCTGTCTCTTGATCAGATCTTGATCCCCTGCGCCATCAGATCCTTGGCGGCAAGAAAGCCATCCAGTT
TACTTTGCAGGGCTTCCCAACCTTACCAGAGGGCGCCCCAGCTGGCAATTCCGACGTCTAAGAAACCATT
ATTATCATGACATTAACCTATAAAAATAGGCGTATCACGAGGCCCTT
