>Addgene plasmid #49717 | pVRb25_up4311 | addgene partial sequence | sequence record 77106 | psc101-For 5'-GATCAGATCATGATCCCCTGCGCCATCAGATCC-3'
GGCGGCAAGAAAGCCATCCAGTTTACTTTGCAGGGCTTCCCAACCTTACCAGAGGGCGCCCCAGCTGGCA
ATTCCGACGTCTAAGAAACCATTATTATCATGACATTAACCTATAAAAATAGGCGTATCACGAGGCCCTT
CAGTACAAAATTTTTTAGATGCGTCGAGGAACTCAAACTGCGCCATTATCGTCTAGCTAACAGAGGTTCT
GCTTGGGAGGGGATCCTGTCAATTTCCGCGATAGAGGAGGTAAAGATGAGCAAAGGAGAAGAACTTTTCA
CTGGAGTTGTCCCAATTCTTGTTGAATTAGATGGTGATGTTAATGGGCACAAATTTTCTGTCCGTGGAGA
GGGTGAAGGTGATGCTACAAACGGAAAACTCACCCTTAAATTTATTTGCACTACTGGAAAACTACCTGTT
CCGTGGCCAACACTTGTCACTACTCTGACCTATGGTGTTCAATGCTTTTCCCGTTATCCGGATCACATGA
AACGGCATGACTTTTTCAAGAGTGCCATGCCCGAAGGTTATGTACAGGAACGCACTATATCTTTCAAAGA
TGACGGGACCTACAAGACGCGTGCTGAAGTCAAGTTTGAAGGTGATACCCTTGTTAATCGTATCGAGTTA
AAGGGTATTGATTTTAAAGAAGATGGAAACATTCTTGGACACAAACTCGAGTACAACTTTAACTCACACA
ATGTATACATCACGGCAGACAAACAAAAGAATGGAATCAAAGCTAACTTCAAAATTCGCCACAACGTTGA
AGATGGTTCCGTTCAACTAGCAGACCATTATCAACAAAATACTCCAATTGGCGATGGCCCTGTCCTTTTA
CCAGACAACCATTACCTGTCGACACAATCTGTCCTTTCGAAAGATCCCAACGAAAAGCGTGACCACATGG
TCCTTCTTGAGTTTGTAACTGCTGCTGGGATTACACATGGCATGGATGAGCTCTACAAATAATAAATGTC
CAGACCTGCAGGCATGCAAG
